>Addgene plasmid #48631 | roGFP_iE_C147S_pQE30 | depositor full sequence | sequence record 70379 | roGFP_iE_C147S_pQE30 sequence 4174 bps
CTCGAGAAATCATAAAAAATTTATTTGCTTTGTGAGCGGATAACAATCACAATAGATTCAATTGTGAGCG
GATAACAATTTCACACAGAATTCATTAAAGAGGAGAAATTAACTATGAGAGGATCGCATCACCATCACCA
TCACGGATCCATGAGTAAAGGAGAAGAACTTTTCACTGGAGTTGTCCCAATTCTTGTTGAATTAGATGGT
GATGTTAATGGGCACAAATTTTCTGTCAGTGGAGAGGGTGAAGGTGATGCAACATACGGAAAACTTACCC
TTAAATTTATTTCCACTACTGGAAAACTACCTGTTCCATGGCCAACACTTGTCACTACTCTGAGTTATGG
TGTTCAATGCTTTTCAAGATACCCAGATCATATGAAACGGCATGACTTTTTCAAGAGTGCCATGCCCGAA
GGTTATGTACAGGAAAGAACTATAAGCTTCAAAGATGACGGGAACTACAAGACACGTGCTGAAGTCAAGT
TTGAAGGTGATACCCTTGTTAATAGAATCGAGTTAAAAGGTATTGATTTTAAAGAAGATGGAAACATTCT
TGGACACAAATTGGAATACAACTATAACTCCGAGTCCAATGTATACATCATGGCAGACAAACAAAAGAAT
GGAATCAAAGCGAACTTCAAAACCAGACACAACATTGAAGATGGAAGCGTTCAACTAGCAGACCATTATC
AACAAAATACTCCAATTGGCGATGGCCCTGTCCTTTTACCAGACAACCATTACCTGTCCACATGCTCTGC
CCTTTCGAAAGATCCCAACGAAAAGAGAGACCACATGGTCCTTCTTGAGTTTGTAACAGCTGCTGGGATT
ACACATGGCATGGATGAACTATACAAATAATAACGATCCGAGCTCGAGATCTGCAGCCAAGCTTAATTAG
CTGAGCTTGGACTCCTGTTGATAGATCCAGTAATGACCTCAGAACTCCATCTGGATTTGTTCAGAACGCT
CGGTTGCCGCCGGGCGTTTTTTATTGGTGAGAATCCAAGCTAGCTTGGCGAGATTTTCAGGAGCTAAGGA
AGCTAAAATGGAGAAAAAAATCACTGGATATACCACCGTTGATATATCCCAATGGCATCGTAAAGAACAT
TTTGAGGCATTTCAGTCAGTTGCTCAATGTACCTATAACCAGACCGTTCAGCTGGATATTACGGCCTTTT
TAAAGACCGTAAAGAAAAATAAGCACAAGTTTTATCCGGCCTTTATTCACATTCTTGCCCGCCTGATGAA
TGCTCATCCGGAATTTCGTATGGCAATGAAAGACGGTGAGCTGGTGATATGGGATAGTGTTCACCCTTGT
TACACCGTTTTCCATGAGCAAACTGAAACGTTTTCATCGCTCTGGAGTGAATACCACGACGATTTCCGGC
AGTTTCTACACATATATTCGCAAGATGTGGCGTGTTACGGTGAAAACCTGGCCTATTTCCCTAAAGGGTT
TATTGAGAATATGTTTTTCGTCTCAGCCAATCCCTGGGTGAGTTTCACCAGTTTTGATTTAAACGTGGCC
AATATGGACAACTTCTTCGCCCCCGTTTTCACCATGGGCAAATATTATACGCAAGGCGACAAGGTGCTGA
TGCCGCTGGCGATTCAGGTTCATCATGCCGTCTGTGATGGCTTCCATGTCGGCAGAATGCTTAATGAATT
ACAACAGTACTGCGATGAGTGGCAGGGCGGGGCGTAATTTTTTTAAGGCAGTTATTGGTGCCCTTAAACG
CCTGGGGTAATGACTCTCTAGCTTGAGGCATCAAATAAAACGAAAGGCTCAGTCGAAAGACTGGGCCTTT
CGTTTTATCTGTTGTTTGTCGGTGAACGCTCTCCTGAGTAGGACAAATCCGCCGCTCTAGAGCTGCCTCG
CGCGTTTCGGTGATGACGGTGAAAACCTCTGACACATGCAGCTCCCGGAGACGGTCACAGCTTGTCTGTA
AGCGGATGCCGGGAGCAGACAAGCCCGTCAGGGCGCGTCAGCGGGTGTTGGCGGGTGTCGGGGCGCAGCC
ATGACCCAGTCACGTAGCGATAGCGGAGTGTATACTGGCTTAACTATGCGGCATCAGAGCAGATTGTACT
GAGAGTGCACCATATGCGGTGTGAAATACCGCACAGATGCGTAAGGAGAAAATACCGCATCAGGCGCTCT
TCCGCTTCCTCGCTCACTGACTCGCTGCGCTCGGTCTGTCGGCTGCGGCGAGCGGTATCAGCTCACTCAA
AGGCGGTAATACGGTTATCCACAGAATCAGGGGATAACGCAGGAAAGAACATGTGAGCAAAAGGCCAGCA
AAAGGCCAGGAACCGTAAAAAGGCCGCGTTGCTGGCGTTTTTCCATAGGCTCCGCCCCCCTGACGAGCAT
CACAAAAATCGACGCTCAAGTCAGAGGTGGCGAAACCCGACAGGACTATAAAGATACCAGGCGTTTCCCC
CTGGAAGCTCCCTCGTGCGCTCTCCTGTTCCGACCCTGCCGCTTACCGGATACCTGTCCGCCTTTCTCCC
TTCGGGAAGCGTGGCGCTTTCTCAATGCTCACGCTGTAGGTATCTCAGTTCGGTGTAGGTCGTTCGCTCC
AAGCTGGGCTGTGTGCACGAACCCCCCGTTCAGCCCGACCGCTGCGCCTTATCCGGTAACTATCGTCTTG
AGTCCAACCCGGTAAGACACGACTTATCGCCACTGGCAGCAGCCACTGGTAACAGGATTAGCAGAGCGAG
GTATGTAGGCGGTGCTACAGAGTTCTTGAAGTGGTGGCCTAACTACGGCTACACTAGAAGGACAGTATTT
GGTATCTGCGCTCTGCTGAAGCCAGTTACCTTCGGAAAAAGAGTTGGTAGCTCTTGATCCGGCAAACAAA
CCACCGCTGGTAGCGGTGGTTTTTTTGTTTGCAAGCAGCAGATTACGCGCAGAAAAAAAGGATCTCAAGA
AGATCCTTTGATCTTTTCTACGGGGTCTGACGCTCAGTGGAACGAAAACTCACGTTAAGGGATTTTGGTC
ATGAGATTATCAAAAAGGATCTTCACCTAGATCCTTTTAAATTAAAAATGAAGTTTTAAATCAATCTAAA
GTATATATGAGTAAACTTGGTCTGACAGTTACCAATGCTTAATCAGTGAGGCACCTATCTCAGCGATCTG
TCTATTTCGTTCATCCATAGCTGCCTGACTCCCCGTCGTGTAGATAACTACGATACGGGAGGGCTTACCA
TCTGGCCCCAGTGCTGCAATGATACCGCGAGACCCACGCTCACCGGCTCCAGATTTATCAGCAATAAACC
AGCCAGCCGGAAGGGCCGAGCGCAGAAGTGGTCCTGCAACTTTATCCGCCTCCATCCAGTCTATTAATTG
TTGCCGGGAAGCTAGAGTAAGTAGTTCGCCAGTTAATAGTTTGCGCAACGTTGTTGCCATTGCTACAGGC
ATCGTGGTGTCACGCTCGTCGTTTGGTATGGCTTCATTCAGCTCCGGTTCCCAACGATCAAGGCGAGTTA
CATGATCCCCCATGTTGTGCAAAAAAGCGGTTAGCTCCTTCGGTCCTCCGATCGTTGTCAGAAGTAAGTT
GGCCGCAGTGTTATCACTCATGGTTATGGCAGCACTGCATAATTCTCTTACTGTCATGCCATCCGTAAGA
TGCTTTTCTGTGACTGGTGAGTACTCAACCAAGTCATTCTGAGAATAGTGTATGCGGCGACCGAGTTGCT
CTTGCCCGGCGTCAATACGGGATAATACCGCGCCACATAGCAGAACTTTAAAAGTGCTCATCATTGGAAA
ACGTTCTTCGGGGCGAAAACTCTCAAGGATCTTACCGCTGTTGAGATCCAGTTCGATGTAACCCACTCGT
GCACCCAACTGATCTTCAGCATCTTTTACTTTCACCAGCGTTTCTGGGTGAGCAAAAACAGGAAGGCAAA
ATGCCGCAAAAAAGGGAATAAGGGCGACACGGAAATGTTGAATACTCATACTCTTCCTTTTTCAATATTA
TTGAAGCATTTATCAGGGTTATTGTCTCATGAGCGGATACATATTTGAATGTATTTAGAAAAATAAACAA
ATAGGGGTTCCGCGCACATTTCCCCGAAAAGTGCCACCTGACGTCTAAGAAACCATTATTATCATGACAT
TAACCTATAAAAATAGGCGTATCACGAGGCCCTTTCGTCTTCAC
Features (pLannotate 1.2.2; 13 found; start..end, strand, type, name):
     30..46      +  protein_bind   lac operator: The lac repressor binds to the lac operator to inhibit transcription in E. coli. This inhibition can be relieved by adding lactose or isopropyl-β-D-thiogalactopyranoside (IPTG). lac repressor encoded by lacI
     62..78      +  protein_bind   lac operator: The lac repressor binds to the lac operator to inhibit transcription in E. coli. This inhibition can be relieved by adding lactose or isopropyl-β-D-thiogalactopyranoside (IPTG). lac repressor encoded by lacI
    127..144     +  CDS            7xHis (fragment): 6xHis affinity tag
    151..869     +  CDS            GFP (fragment): Aequoria victoria green fluorescent protein
    920..1014    +  terminator     lambda t0 terminator: transcription terminator from phage lambda
   1029..1057    +  promoter       cat promoter (fragment): promoter of the E. coli cat gene encoding chloramphenicol acetyltransferase
   1058..1714    +  CDS            cat: CAT_ECOLX - Experimental evidence at protein level: Swiss-Prot protein existence level 1. This enzyme is an effector of chloramphenicol resistance in bacteria. From Escherichia coli. This protein is used as a marker in many commonly used cloning vectors, such as pACYC184.
   1782..1868    +  terminator     rrnB T1 terminator: Escherichia coli rrnB; transcription terminator T1 from the E. coli rrnB gene
   1881..1922    +  CDS            rop (fragment): Rop protein, which maintains plasmids at low copy number; rop
   2024..2164    +  misc_feature   bom: basis of mobility region from pBR322
   2350..2938    -  rep_origin     ori: high-copy-number ColE1/pMB1/pBR322/pUC origin of replication
   3109..3969    -  CDS            AmpR: β-lactamase; bla; confers resistance to ampicillin, carbenicillin, and related antibiotics
   3970..4074    -  promoter       AmpR promoter: bla
