[The description below was written by a language model from this plasmid's Addgene catalogue record and pLannotate feature annotations shown in this document.]
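Description:
roGFP_iE_C147S_pQE30 is a 4,174 bp bacterial expression plasmid built on the pQE30 backbone for producing a His-tagged variant of the redox-sensitive green fluorescent protein roGFPiE in E. coli. It replicates from a high-copy ColE1/pMB1-type origin and is selected with ampicillin through the bla gene and its own promoter. The annotation also picks up pBR322-derived remnants (a bom region and a small rop fragment) and a cat coding sequence with only a fragment of its promoter, flanked by the lambda t0 and rrnB T1 terminators. The record lists ampicillin as the only selection.

The roughly 756 bp insert, cloned between BamHI and XhoI, is a jellyfish (Aequorea victoria) GFP derivative catalogued as roGFP1. It carries a glutamate insertion at position 147b, which defines the iE variant, and a cysteine-147-to-serine substitution. Because roGFP probes report redox state through a disulfide formed between engineered cysteines 147 and 204, removing Cys147 gives a redox-insensitive version, presumably intended as a control for the responsive sensor. The coding sequence is fused in frame to the N-terminal 6xHis tag supplied by the backbone, which allows metal-affinity purification.

Two lac operators sit upstream of the tag, so transcription is repressed by lac repressor and inducible with IPTG. The feature table does not annotate the promoter itself. The depositor notes that the plasmid should be kept in strain M15, whose pREP4 helper plasmid supplies the repressor, to prevent leaky expression and selection for rearranged versions of the gene. The associated study concerned fluorescence lifetime imaging of thiol redox in the endoplasmic reticulum.
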