Addgene plasmid #48631: roGFP_iE_C147S_pQE30
Purpose: Bacterial expression vector encoding for the 6XHis tagged insensitive variant of fluorescent redox probe roGFPiE with Cysteine 147 to Serine mutation (roGFP C147S, E147b, C204)
Depositing lab: David Ron. Depositing organization: University of Cambridge. Publication: Lifetime imaging of a fluorescent protein sensor reveals surprising stability of ER thiol redox. Avezov E, Cross BC, Kaminski Schierle GS, Winters M, Harding HP, Melo EP, Kaminski CF, Ron D. J Cell Biol. 2013 Apr 15;201(2):337-49. doi: 10.1083/jcb.201211155. PubMed 23589496.
Backbone
  Vector backbone: pQE30
  Backbone size w/o insert (bp): 3418
  Total vector size (bp): 4174
  Vector type: Bacterial Expression
Growth in bacteria
  Bacterial resistance: Ampicillin, 100 μg/mL
  Growth temperature: 37°C
  Growth strain: M15
  Copy number: High Copy
Gene/Insert
  Gene/Insert name: roGFP1
  Species: jellyfish
  Insert size (bp): 756
  Mutation: insertion E147B, C147S
  Tag / fusion protein: HisTag (N terminal on backbone)
  Cloning method: Restriction Enzyme; 5′ cloning site BamH1 (unknown if destroyed); 3′ cloning site XhoI (unknown if destroyed)
  Sequencing primers: 5′ pQEForward; 3′ pQEReverse
Resource information
  A portion of this plasmid was derived from a plasmid made by: James Remington U. Oregon USA
Terms and licenses: Academic/Nonprofit Terms; Industry Terms: Not Available to Industry
Depositor comments: This plasmids needs to be amplified and maintained in M15 at all times as this strain has the pREP4 repressor vector that prevents undesired expression (it's important to maintain the plasmid when the protein is not expressed even if it's believed to be inert for the bacteria, to avoid selective pressure in favour of recombinant versions of the gene).
How to cite: roGFP_iE_C147S_pQE30 was a gift from David Ron (Addgene plasmid # 48631 ; http://n2t.net/addgene:48631 ; RRID:Addgene_48631)
