>Addgene plasmid #48631 | roGFP_iE_C147S_pQE30 | addgene partial sequence | sequence record 72296 | pQE-Fwd 5'-CCCGAAAAGTGCCACCTG-3'
TTATTATCATGACATTAACCTATAAAAATAGGCGTATCACGAGGCCCTTTCGTCTTCACCTCGAGAAATC
ATAAAAAATTTATTTGCTTTGTGAGCGGATAACAATCACAATAGATTCAATTGTGAGCGGATAACAATTT
CACACAGAATTCATTAAAGAGGAGAAATTAACTATGAGAGGATCGCATCACCATCACCATCACGGATCCA
TGAGTAAAGGAGAAGAACTTTTCACTGGAGTTGTCCCAATTCTTGTTGAATTAGATGGTGATGTTAATGG
GCACAAATTTTCTGTCAGTGGAGAGGGTGAAGGTGATGCAACATACGGAAAACTTACCCTTAAATTTATT
TCCACTACTGGAAAACTACCTGTTCCATGGCCAACACTTGTCACTACTCTGAGTTATGGTGTTCAATGCT
TTTCAAGATACCCAGATCATATGAAACGGCATGACTTTTTCAAGAGTGCCATGCCCGAAGGTTATGTACA
GGAAAGAACTATAAGCTTCAAAGATGACGGGAACTACAAGACACGTGCTGAAGTCAAGTTTGAAGGTGAT
ACCCTTGTTAATAGAATCGAGTTAAAAGGTATTGATTTTAAAGAAGATGGAAACATTCTTGGACACAAAT
TGGAATACAACTATAACTCCGAGTCCAATGTATACATCATGGCAGACAAACAAAAGAATGGAATCAAAGC
GAACTTCAAAACCAGACACAACATTGAAGATGGAAGCGTTCAACTAGCAGACCATTATCAACAAAATACT
CCAATTGGCGATGGCCCTGTCCTTTTACCAGACAACCATTACCTGTCCACATGCTCTGCCCTTTCGAAAG
ATCCCAACGAAAAGAGAGACCACATGGTCCTTCTTGAGTTTGTAACAGCTGCTGGGATTACACATGGCAT
GGATGAACTATACAAATAATAACGATCCGAGCTCGAGATCTGCAGCCAAGCTTAATTAGCTGAGCTTGGA
CTCCTGTTGATAGATCCAGTAATGACCTCAGAACTCCATCTGGATTTGTTCAGAACGCTCGGTTGCCGCC
GGGCGTTTTTTATTGGTGAGAATCCAAGCTAGCTTGGCGAGATTTTCAGGAGCTAAGGAAGCTAAAATGG
AGAAAA
